Addgene plasmid #85245: pH6Z-606
Purpose: Plasmid clone containing HHV-6B(Z29) restriction endonuclease fragment
Depositing lab: Philip Pellett. Depositing organization: Centers for Disease Control and Prevention. Publication: Restriction endonuclease mapping and molecular cloning of the human herpesvirus 6 variant B strain Z29 genome. Lindquester GJ, Inoue N, Allen RD, Castelli JW, Stamey FR, Dambaugh TR, O'Brian JJ, Danovich RM, Frenkel N, Pellett PE. Arch Virol. 1996;141(2):367-79. PubMed 8634027.
Backbone
  Vector backbone: pKSm13-
  Backbone manufacturer: Stratagene, similar to pBluescript SK+
  Vector type: cloning vector
Growth in bacteria
  Bacterial resistance: Ampicillin, 100 μg/mL
  Growth temperature: 37°C
  Growth strain: DH5alpha
  Copy number: High Copy
Gene/Insert
  Gene/Insert name: fragment of the human herpesvirus 6B strain Z29 genome (alt name: NC_000898)
  Insert size (bp): 9100
  Cloning method: Unknown
  Sequencing primers: 5′ T7; 3′ T3
Terms and licenses: Academic/Nonprofit Terms; Industry Terms: Not Available to Industry
Depositor comments: restriction enzyme fragment = ClaI D; Range (bases) = 12,978-22,098; Associated Genes = U4 (partial), U6, U7, U8, U9, U10, U11 (partial)
How to cite: pH6Z-606 was a gift from Philip Pellett (Addgene plasmid # 85245 ; http://n2t.net/addgene:85245 ; RRID:Addgene_85245)
