[The description below was written by a language model from this plasmid's Addgene catalogue record and pLannotate feature annotations shown in this document.]
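Description:
pH6Z-606 is a bacterial cloning plasmid that carries a large restriction fragment of the human herpesvirus 6B strain Z29 genome. It is one member of a set of clones made during restriction mapping and molecular cloning of that genome. The backbone is pKSm13-, a Stratagene phagemid described as similar to pBluescript SK+. The sequenced record of about 12.1 kb shows the expected elements of such a vector. These are a high-copy ColE1/pUC-type origin for propagation in E. coli, an ampicillin resistance gene (β-lactamase) with its own promoter, and an f1 phage origin that allows single-stranded DNA to be rescued with helper phage. The lac promoter/operator region and lacZα remnants surround the multiple cloning site. The short "RSF ori" and lacI fragments in the annotation are probably partial matches to backbone sequence rather than functional elements.

The insert is the ClaI D fragment, about 9.1 kb, corresponding to roughly bases 12,978–22,098 of the viral genome. The depositor lists partial U4, U6 through U10, and partial U11. The feature table agrees and also annotates a U5 reading frame between U6 and U4. U5 and U7 were identified by homology to HHV-6A proteins. U11, which encodes the p100 protein, is truncated at the T3 end of the insert and U4 at the T7 end, so the viral sequence runs in reverse genomic order relative to the lac promoter. The flanking T3 and T7 promoters provide sequencing primer sites and could support in vitro transcription. No eukaryotic expression elements are present, and the cloning method is not recorded. The plasmid serves as a source of cloned HHV-6B genomic DNA for uses such as subcloning, sequencing, or making probes.
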