Features (pLannotate 1.2.2; 21 found; start..end, strand, type, name):
      3..136     +  rep_origin     RSF ori (fragment): Plasmids containing the RSF 1030 origin of replication can be propagated in E. coli cells that contain additional plasmids with compatible origins.
    138..230     +  CDS            lacI (fragment): lac repressor; lacI; The lac repressor binds to the lac operator to inhibit transcription in E. coli. This inhibition can be relieved by adding lactose or isopropyl-β-D-thiogalactopyranoside (IPTG).
    243..264     +  protein_bind   CAP binding site: CAP binding activates transcription in the presence of cAMP. E. coli catabolite activator protein
    279..309     +  promoter       lac promoter: promoter for the E. coli lac operon
    313..335     +  protein_bind   lac operator (fragment): The lac repressor binds to the lac operator to inhibit transcription in E. coli. This inhibition can be relieved by adding lactose or isopropyl-β-D-thiogalactopyranoside (IPTG). lac repressor encoded by lacI
    378..396     +  promoter       T3 promoter: promoter for bacteriophage T3 RNA polymerase
    438..2579    +  CDS            U11 (fragment): P100_HHV6Z - Experimental evidence at protein level: Swiss-Prot protein existence level 1. From Human herpesvirus 6B (strain Z29) (HHV-6 variant B) (Human B lymphotropic virus).
   2489..3997    -  CDS            U10: U10_HHV6Z - Protein inferred from homology: Swiss-Prot protein existence level 3. From Human herpesvirus 6B (strain Z29) (HHV-6 variant B) (Human B lymphotropic virus).
   4047..4358    +  CDS            U9: VU9_HHV6Z - Protein predicted: Swiss-Prot protein existence level 4. From Human herpesvirus 6B (strain Z29) (HHV-6 variant B) (Human B lymphotropic virus).
   4342..5574    +  CDS            U8: VU8_HHV6Z - Protein predicted: Swiss-Prot protein existence level 4. From Human herpesvirus 6B (strain Z29) (HHV-6 variant B) (Human B lymphotropic virus).
   5662..6678    +  CDS            U7: VU7_HHV6U - Also known as SSL2. Protein inferred from homology: Swiss-Prot protein existence level 3. From Human herpesvirus 6A (strain Uganda-1102) (HHV-6 variant A) (Human B lymphotropic virus).
   6734..6937    -  CDS            U6: U6_HHV6Z - Protein predicted: Swiss-Prot protein existence level 4. From Human herpesvirus 6B (strain Z29) (HHV-6 variant B) (Human B lymphotropic virus).
   7050..8378    +  CDS            U5: VU5_HHV6U - Also known as SSL1. Protein inferred from homology: Swiss-Prot protein existence level 3. From Human herpesvirus 6A (strain Uganda-1102) (HHV-6 variant A) (Human B lymphotropic virus).
   8500..9564    +  CDS            U4 (fragment): VU4_HHV6Z - Protein inferred from homology: Swiss-Prot protein existence level 3. From Human herpesvirus 6B (strain Z29) (HHV-6 variant B) (Human B lymphotropic virus).
   9559..9636    -  misc_feature   MCS (fragment): pBluescript multiple cloning site
   9645..9663    -  promoter       T7 promoter: promoter for bacteriophage T7 RNA polymerase
   9666..9823    +  CDS            lacZα (fragment): LacZα fragment of β-galactosidase; lacZ fragment
   9854..10282   -  rep_origin     f1 ori (sequence partly withheld): f1 bacteriophage origin of replication; arrow indicates direction of (+) strand synthesis
  10309..10413   +  promoter       AmpR promoter: bla
  10414..11274   +  CDS            AmpR: β-lactamase; bla; confers resistance to ampicillin, carbenicillin, and related antibiotics
  11445..12033   +  rep_origin     ori: high-copy-number ColE1/pMB1/pBR322/pUC origin of replication
>Addgene plasmid #85245 | pH6Z-606 | addgene full sequence | sequence record 172639 | Addgene NGS Result
CCTTTTGCTCACATGTTCTTTCCTGCGTTATCCCCTGATTCTGTGGATAACCGTATTACCGCCTTTGAGT
GAGCTGATACCGCTCGCCGCAGCCGAACGACCGAGCGCAGCGAGTCAGTGAGCGAGGAAGCGGAAGAGCG
CCCAATACGCAAACCGCCTCTCCCCGCGCGTTGGCCGATTCATTAATGCAGCTGGCACGACAGGTTTCCC
GACTGGAAAGCGGGCAGTGAGCGCAACGCAATTAATGTGAGTTAGCTCACTCATTAGGCACCCCAGGCTT
TACACTTTATGCTTCCGGCTCGTATGTTGTGTGGAATTGTGAGCGGATAACAATTTCACACAGGAAACAG
CTATGACCATGATTACGCCAAGCTCGAAATTAACCCTCACTAAAGGGAACAAAAGCTGGTACCGGGCCCC
CCCTCGAGGTCGACGGTATCGATACTCCTTATGTAAATCTTACTGCAGAAGACAGCAGCGAGATAGAAAA
TAATTTGCAAGACGCTGAAAAAAACATGCTCTGGTACACCGTCTATAACATAAATGACCCCTGGGACGAA
AACGGTTACTTAGTGACGAGTATTAATAAATTAGTTTATCTTGGTAAGTTATTTGTAACGTTAAACCAGT
CCTGGTCAAAGCTAGAAAAGGTTGCTATGTCTCAAATTGTAACCACGCAAAATCATCTCTCGGGTCATTT
GAGGAAGAACGAGAATTTTAATGCTGTGTATTCTCAGAGGGTTTTGCAGACCCCTCTAACTGGTCAGAGA
GTAGAGAGTTTTTTGAAAATAATCACCAGTGATTATGAGATTATCAAAAGTAGTCTGGAATCATACAGCG
CGTCGAAAGCATTTTCGGTGCCTGAGAATGGGCCTCACTCTTTAATGGATTTCGCCTCTTTAGACGGCCG
CATGCCTTCAGATTTGAGTTTACCTAGTATATCTATAGATACAAAGAGACCATCTGCGGATTTGGCTCGT
CTGAAAATAAGTCAACCCAAAAGTTTGGACGCGCCCTTAAAAACGCAGAGGCGACATAAATTTCCAGAGT
CGGATAGCGTCGATAATGCCGGGGGAAAAATTTTGATAAAGAAAGAAACACTCGGGGGTAGAGACGTTAG
AGCGACAACGCCTGTTTCGTCTGTCTCTTTAATGTCCGGAGTTGAGCCGTTGTCGTCTTTGACTTCTACC
AATCTGGATCTGCGAGATAAGTCGCACGGTAATTATCGAATTGGCCCTTCGGGGATTTTAGATTTTGGTG
TTAAACTTCCAGCTGAGGCGCAATCTAATACGGGAGACGTGGATTTACTACAGGATAAAACTTCGATCAG
AAGTCCCAGTAGCGGTATTACTGATGTGGTAAATGGTCTCGCTAATCTCAATCTGCGTCAGAATAAATCG
GATGTTTCACGGCCGTGGAGTAAAAACACAGCGGCGAATGCAGATGTTTTCGATCCGGTGCATCGTTTGG
TTTCTGAGCAGACAGGGACACCCTTCGTGTTGAATAATTCCGATGTGGCTGGATCAGAGGCGAAACTTAC
GACGCACAGTACTGAGACCGGAGTGTCGCCCCATAACGTTTCTCTCATTAAAGATTTGAGGGACAAAGAC
GGTTTTAGGAAACAGAAGAAGTTAGATCTGCTTGGAAGCTGGACTAAGGAAAAAAATGATAAGGCTATAG
TACACTCACGCGAAGTGACCGGAGACTCTGGCGATGCGACTGAAACTGTGACTGCTCGGGATTCCCCAGT
GTTGAGAAAAACTAAGCACGCGAATGATATTTTTGCCGGGTTAAATAAGAAATATGCTCGTGACGTATCA
AGAGGGGGGAAAGGAAATAGCAGGGACTTGTATTCTGGCGGCAATGCAGAAAAAAAGGAAACCTCAGGAA
AGTTTAATGTCGATAAAGAAATGACGCAAAACGAGCAAGAGCCATTACCTAATTTAATGGAAGCTGCTAG
AAATGCCGGAGAGGAACAGTATGTTCAAGCGGGTCTTGGGCAGCGAGTTAACAAGATTCTAGCCGAATTT
ACAAATCTGATTAGTTTAGGCGAGAAGGGCATTCAAGACATTTTGCACAATCAGTCTGGGACCGAGCTTA
AGTTGCCTACAGAAAACAAGTTGGGACGCGAATCGGAGGAAGCTAACGTAGAAAGAATTCTTGAAGTTAG
TGATCCTCAAAATCTGTTTAAAAATTTTAAGTTGCAAAACGATCTCGATTCTGTGCAGTCTCCGTTTAGG
CTGCCAAATGCTGATCTGTCTCGCGATTTAGATTCTGTGTCATTTAAGGATGCGCTGGACGTGAAGCTCC
CGGGTAACGGAGAACGGGAAATAGATCTCGCTCTTCAAAAAGTGAAGGCAGGTGAGAGAGAAACCTCAGA
TTTCAAAGTCGGTCAGGATGAAACTCTTATTCCCACGCAATTAATGAAGGTTGAGACACCTGAAGAAAAA
GACGATGTAATTGAAAAGATGGTTCTGAGGATACGTCAAGACGGGGAAACTGATGAAGAAACCGTCCCTG
GGCCGGGAGTCGCTGAGTCCTTGGGTATAGCTGCCAAAGACAAGTCAGTGATCGCGTCGTGATGTAAAAA
ATTTTCTCTGGGGAGCTTCAGGTTGCCAATAAAATGTCCATTCTCAGACAGCTTTGCGATTACGTCTTTT
TGTTCAGTGTTCTGGCTTGTCATTCTTTCTACATAAAACAGGGTTGCGATAGGTGTGCTTTGGGGCAGGA
TCAGATTTGGAGAGAATGAACGCAGCGTAATATGCAACGGTGTTCCAGGAGCCCACAGCATCACCTGGGT
TTCGAAGAAACCTTCGTTCTGATAGCCGGATATGAGGATTTGCTTGTCACCCCTCGTGAAATATCGGATA
GGTAGAATTACTATGTGACATCGGCTTGGATAGAAATGGATGTCGTATGGCGCGTGTACGAGTAGATCGT
AATAATTTGGGTTGTGCTGTAGTTGCATCGTTGCGTTTAGTACGTCTCCTGTAAAATATAGTTTCGGGTT
ACTGGAAAATAACAGGGGTTCGGGATCTTCGATTTGCGTTACTACTTCAAACTGAACTATTAAATATCTC
GGTAGATTTTCAGTCGTTAGTAGAGAAGGGATTTGCTCGCAGCATACGGTGGCTAGTGTCCCAAAGACTT
TCTCTTTATTTTTGACGAGACCGAGATTTTCAATATTAATTGCGAACTCGTGGCAGTGTATCGTAAACCT
AGTGTTATTAAAGAAACGCAGTGCTACTCTGTCAGGCAGGGAGGTGTCCGGCCAACTTCCTATGAACGAA
GCTTTTAGGATTCTATGTGGAGCTGTCTGACCTGTGCCGGTGACGCTTTTTTTCCATGTAAGATTTTTGA
TGACTCCCAGGTAGAGGTAGTTTCGCTGCTTTAAAATCTGTATGTCTCCGCATTCGTGTTCCGGAAATTG
TTCGTTTAGTATCATCAGATCTATTGACGATATGAAGCGAGCATAGTTTAGTGGGTATCTATACGGAACG
AACGGCACCATTAATACGTTAGCCGACATTCCGGTTAGCGAAAAGTTTGATCTGTATTCAACGGGATACG
AAAAACTTCCCGAGATCCACCCTCCCTTTGTTATAGTTGGATTAAATACGATGTCTTCGTCTTCTGGAGA
GGCAACTAAAAAGTAAAGTTCTCTGGGAGTAAAGAGTTTAGGGAGTGTGATGCTAGTCCAGCTGTAGATA
CGTTGTCGGACGTGTATCTGACGACCAAGTACCTGGTGTCCGAGATCTAGAATTAGGGCCGCGACTTCAA
TCTTCCCTTTGTCGAAACGTATTGATTTATTTGGCGGGACGAGGCAATGCTCATACTGTTTTATAAGGCA
GTGTAGGAGACCGCTGTAGAAGCGTAGGGGTTTCCTGATATTTTCTTGATGCCTTTTTTGAATTGAGGCT
ATAGCTCGTCCGAATCCCGATGACCAGGTGACGGTCGGAGATCTCGCTGAAGCCGTCTTGTATGTGACTA
TTTCCATCTGTTTTTAGTGGCGCTTCGAGTTCGTTTTTTCTGAAGTGGATCTGCCGATGGCTGTTAGAAA
GTTATGGAAGACAGTCGTACAGCTGTTTTCTAAATCGAAATCCGAGGAGTGCAATACAGAAGCCGGAACG
ATGGAGGTCTCCTGCTTAAAGTACGGGGTGCAAGGTTTGAATGCGGATTGCAGCTATGTCAAATCGCAAT
GCATAAAACTTTCGGAATGCGAGTGTTTATATACTTTTGCTTCTGATGTATGTAAGGAAGATTTTCATAA
TTCCGAGGAAATGAAGGTGTTTGTTGTCCAACATTCGCAGGAAATCGTTGGTGGAACGGATTTTTCTGTA
CATGCGGAGGAAAGCGTGTGAGTCAAAACGGGGGTTGAAATTTAATAAAGTTTGTCACACCACTCTCTTT
TTTCCAATTTCCTGTCATGTGACGGCGTCTCGCATCGAGGTCTTATATTTCAGATATTTCATTGTTTCAC
TTCTAGTGTTATTCGGAGTTTTCAAGATGGACCTCGAGGCGAAGGAGGTCTCAGGTGAGATTCCGAACGA
GAACGCTCTTGCCGAATTGTGTCGTTTCTGTGAATCTGCTGATCTTTCTCGAATCGAGAATTTTGTCGGC
ACGTATAAGAACTGGTGTCTGTCTATTATCTGGCCTCGGAACTGCTGGCTGAGATTCACTCTACGTAAAG
ATGTAGCTGGATATACAGAAAAGATGTTTGAAGATATGAATGATCACTATCAGGGTTTTGTGGAAAAACT
GTGTCTACTGGGGACTATTCAGATTCCTTACAGAGATGTTCCAATTTTGATCGGCCGATCTAAAAGAATT
TTCTTGCACGATCTAGAGACGGATACTCTCCACTTCGTGTGTGATAATTTTGAGCAATTTGTAAGATACG
GCGTCCTGGGTACTAACATCATCACATGCGCGGAGCCTGTGTACCGTCATGGCTTGTATGACGGCCCCAG
ATTCGAATCGCTGGAAAATTTAAGGAATAATGATGTGTTAAGGAGTCCCTGTACTTTGAATATCCATCTG
AAGTTGAATAGGAAAGGCGTTTTGGGCATCAAGGCTATGAGGAAACATTACATTGCCATGTTGCGAGAGT
TTGATGAGCTGGCCCGTTGTGCCAGTTTGGACGATGTGGAACGTTTCGTGTCTCTCAACGTCGGCCGGGA
TCTGAGATTGGATATGCCGGTTTTTAAGAGTTTGACTCTAGGGACTCGTGACAGTGTCTGGATAGGGACA
TGTCGCTTGGCAAATCTAGAAGAACAGGAAGACTTAGTAGAAAAAGTAGTAGTGTTAGGTTACCTGAATG
ACCATGATTATGAGTCTAAATGTACAAGACCTATTCTATGTATAGGGAAATCTGGAAAAATATATTATTA
CGATTGGATAGACAACGTGCTGGTGAAGCTGGGCGATTGTCTACTGACTTTTTTGCGTGTGGGATTTGCC
AGACTTTTTGCGGACTGCGGTTATGAGAAGATTGGAAAAATATCCATGCGCTTCGGACGGATGTCGACGT
TGGGCATGTCGGAGACTTATCAATCGTGCATGAGCCTCAGTAAGTAGTTCATGTCGAATTTTCGTCTGAT
ACTTGAAACGGAGGGCGGAAAGCGAGTCTTGTGTGAAAGTATTGTACTTCATTTTGCGTTTATGTTTCAA
ACAGAAATCGTACCGGTCTGCAACGATGAGTTCACCTTGTCATCATGTGTGCCTACTTTGGATTTTGATG
TAGACGTGCTGTCTGCAGCTTACGGAGACGGGTTGGAGATCAGTTCTCCGGGCTTGCGATGTTGTATCGC
CTGGCCTCCCATGTATGCATTAACTCTGGGTGAGTTTTATCACTTTCACACGCATAGATGGGTAAGTGCC
TATGACTGGAGCAGTCTTCTGGATACTGATGAATTTTTGTCCGCCATTGGGTACGCTCACCCGATATATC
GTGATCCGAATCCTGACTACGATCCATACGTGATGCATAGTTCAACTGGAAAGACCATTGCCGTGGACAC
GGTGACGGAGAAAGTGTACATCATAGCAGAATCACTGGTCCAGTTCTTCAATATCGGACTTAGACAATTT
CCACCCTTTGCCGAAGCGGAGTTAGATCCAGAGCAGGAAAAGATGTGGTTCGGAGAGACTAAATGCGGCC
GAGAGGAATTTATCCTTTTACAGAGGAATCTCCCGGCTATGAAGGATTACGTAGCAAAACATTGTGGCAA
GAGAATCAGGGTGGATGCTTTCCAGGACTTTGACTTTTCCTTTTGTTCCTTGTCGGATATTTATTATCTG
ACTGGACCTGGCATTCTAGAGAAAATCACAGAAAAGGATTATGCTATCATAGGGACGTGTGCCCGCTCTC
AAGCTGAACCAAATTGCAGAGCTGCTATCGTTATGGGCTCGAACTGTCACATCTATATCTACGTAGAAAA
CAGAATCAGCAAAGTCTCTAAAAGTTTGAGGACTTTTATACGTAGAGGATTTGATGAATTGCTCTATAAA
GAGAAGTATTCATTGGACTGGAATGACGATACCTTATTTTATATAAGTGACACTGAGACGGAGAATCTTA
ATAGGATGTTGAATGGGGAGTTGCCCGTTCTCCGCAGTAAGCCTCGGCATATGTGCGTGCGAAAGGACAG
GTGGGTAGATGTGTTGTGTGTCGTTTTTCCCGAAAAGACAATTCTTCGAGGATGAAGACTCTCCGTTAAC
TTGTTTTTTCTTACAACAGGCTCGTGAAAGACCGCAGCAAAATTCTGTTTGCGGTGCGTCTGGACGAAGA
GGATTCGCTGACGGTTAAATTTATCACAAAATTTCTCACGCCGGTATTCGTCGGTCGACTGCCCGCTACC
AGCAGGTTTGTCGTTCCCGTCTCCTGCGCTAGGTTGACGAACGGTCTGCAGGGAACCGCAGCAGCTAGAT
TTGGCATTAAAGGACTACATCCCTCTTCGGACTGCGTAGTGTGGAACAGACTGATAGATTATGAGTATGA
AACTTACAAGTATCCTTCCACCTACGTCAGAGCCGATCAGATTGCTGACATGGTGAAAAACTTGAAATTT
ATGGACAATTTTGATGAGAAGTGGCAGTGCATCACTAAACTGGCTTTTATCGGTCTCTATGCTGGAGCGT
CTCTGTTTAACTTCGCGTCCAAACCTACGCTGGGCTACTGGTGTCGCTATCTATGTGAGTACGCCTCCAT
GTTATTATTTCAGTTTGAAAGCAAGTTAAAAGAGTTGACAAAGGAATCTACTCGGCAGCTGGGAGGTTAT
AATCTTTGTCACTGGGGTCAAGAATTGAAGGACTGCTTGGAGAACAAATCCGATGTCTTCTTCAGATACG
ATTTCTTTGAGCGTATCGAATCCTGTCTCATCGAGCACTTTATGCTCCTGTGTGGTTGTGTCGAGTGTAG
GCGCATGTTTATCATGTATAACAAGAGAGGCAGGAAGTGTGATTTTGGCCACTGTGTCCGAATTCAGTGT
TTTCCTATGATAGGTTCAATTCGTCTTCCGGCTTTTCTGCATTTGGGTGAACCCTACAGTGTGAGTCTGT
CGAGTCTCATAGCGAAGGATTTAGGGTTGAGCATGATTGAAGGTCAGATAGAGCACAGTAGGCTGCCTAT
TTCGCTACAGATCTCTGTCACCCCGGATAAGAAGGCATTGCTAACCTTCTTAACTAACATTGTTTTCATT
GTGTTCGTCGTGAACACCCTCTACCGTGTCATAAATGCTGAGTTGGACATATATTACGACCTCTTCACGG
AAGAAGTGGGAAAATTGTGTGTGACCATGGAGGAAGAAATGAAGCTGGGGCGGAACGGGTGCCTCGGAGA
CCTGTGCTACTTTTCTTCGATGAAACAAATGAAAGAAATTGTTAGGTGTCCCGGGGAAAAGAGTCAGTTT
ATCTTAAAGTGTTGGGAAGCTCTGAGAATCGGTTTTTCCGTTCCTGCTTACAAAGACTACGACGAGACTC
GGTTCATGGAAATGTTTTTTCTGCATCATCTTCATATAAAACGCTTCCACGAGCACAATGATCGTGACCT
GGTGTCTTCTGATAATCTCATTCCGGGTTTTTTTATCGTTAATACCCATGAAGAGAATTTCTTACAGCGG
CTACAACGGGTAGTGTTGCCCGTCGCCGAAGATTATTTAACTAACACCAGGTGCATAAACGGGACTATGG
CTTTTTTTTTCAGTGGCTTGAAATATTTTGGGAGTGGTAATCATCGGGGTGTTCAAATAAGTCCCGAGAA
AGACGTCAGAGCTATCGGGTATAAATTGGGGTCGTTGGACGTCCTCAGGGATGATTACAAGTATTATGAA
TATGCACCGGACTGTGCCGGCGAACTGAATGGACATGATGGGGATGAGTGATTGTGTGTTTTCTCGATTG
TGATGTACGTGGCCGTCTCCTGCAATTTGAATTCTGCTCGTTTGTTTTTTTCTGCGACAAAAAAATAAAC
GCTGTCTCAGATATATACTTACTTGAGTGATGGAGTTATTGGACCACGACATTTATAAGGGACCCGTTCG
AGAACGGGTCACGTATACCATTCCCAACCATCCCTATCTCTCGCTGACCGTTCACCATTCCAGGGAACTT
GATGTTGATCTGAAAGACATAACGGAGGAGATGATTATAGATAGCGGCACGTTGACCGCAGAGGATCTGT
TCATGACCCGCGGCTTACGATTTTGTGACGATAGTGTTCTCTGGGCGGCTCTGGCGGAGAAAGTTTCTGT
GGAATTCCAAAGGCGTGGAAAGACGACCATGGATCTCTCGGCTTTCATGTCTCTCTTAGAACGGTTAACT
TTTGAGGACGAAACGTCAGCTTTTTATCGACTCCTGACCAAGTGCACCGCTCTGGCGCACTTCTCGATTC
TGGAGTACATCGTCGATGGGGAGAAGAGGGATACTATCTCGGCGCATTTCAACCGTCTTTTGGAGTTGTT
GGACTCCCTCTTCCTGCAGTTCCTTATGCTGAGGAACAGGAGTGAGTCCAATACTCTGTTGACCTTGTTC
GATATTTTGCCCAATCCCAAGGAGATCTATGGCGACGCGGCGTCTCCGACGAGTGTGCTCTTGAAACACT
TTTTGTCCGATTACATCTTTGTCGCGTACGCTTCTTCTTATCGCTTTGTGTCTTCTGTGCTCTGTAGTTG
CGATCAGTGCCGGGCGTCTCTCTTTCGGATCTATCTGGGTAAGAAAGATTCCCGGGCCGTGAACATATCT
GATATTTCCGAATTCGATCCAGCTGATCTCATTTTAGGCCAGCTGCACCTCGACGCGCGTGAAGCGGTCG
CTCTCCGGGCGGAGATTGACCGAGATCTTGGTTCTTCTCTTATTCTTAACTCTATGGAAAGGCGGCATTT
GCCCATTCTTCACGATAAGCAGTTGGGGAGAGGGCATTTCGAACGTAACATCTTGAAGGTGTACTGCAAC
ATTGTTCTGTGTCTGTTTCTGCTGAGACGCGTCAAACAGCGCATCGTAAGTGATCTCACGGCCATTGCTC
GTTTCTTCGTAAAAGCGATCTCAGAAATGGAGCGTTGCATCGATAAGCTTGATATCGAATTCCTGCAGCC
CGGGGGATCCACTAGTTCTAGAGCGGCCGCCACCGCGGTGGAGCTCCAATTCGCCCTATAGTGAGTCGTA
TTACAATTCACTGGCCGTCGTTTTACAACGTCGTGACTGGGAAAACCCTGGCGTTACCCAACTTAATCGC
CTTGCAGCACATCCCCCTTTCGCCAGCTGGCGTAATAGCGAAGAGGCCCGCACCGATCGCCCTTCCCAAC
AGTTGCGCAGCCTGAATGGCGAATGGAAATTGTAAGCGTTAATATTTTGTTAAAATTCGCGTTAAATTTT
TGTTAAATCAGCTCATTTTTTAACCAATAGGCCGAAATCGGCAAAATCCCTTATAAATCAAAAGAATAGA
CCGAGATAGGGT
[37 nt withheld, positions 9953-9989]
AAAGAACGTGGACTCCAACGTCAAAGG
[49 nt withheld, positions 10017-10065]
T
[91 nt withheld, positions 10067-10157]
G
[124 nt withheld, positions 10159-10282]
CAGGTGGCACTTTTCGGGGAAATGTGCGCGGAACCCCTATTTGTTTATTTTTCTAAATACATTCAAATAT
GTATCCGCTCATGAGACAATAACCCTGATAAATGCTTCAATAATATTGAAAAAGGAAGAGTATGAGTATT
CAACATTTCCGTGTCGCCCTTATTCCCTTTTTTGCGGCATTTTGCCTTCCTGTTTTTGCTCACCCAGAAA
CGCTGGTGAAAGTAAAAGATGCTGAAGATCAGTTGGGTGCACGAGTGGGTTACATCGAACTGGATCTCAA
CAGCGGTAAGATCCTTGAGAGTTTTCGCCCCGAAGAACGTTTTCCAATGATGAGCACTTTTAAAGTTCTG
CTATGTGGCGCGGTATTATCCCGTATTGACGCCGGGCAAGAGCAACTCGGTCGCCGCATACACTATTCTC
AGAATGACTTGGTTGAGTACTCACCAGTCACAGAAAAGCATCTTACGGATGGCATGACAGTAAGAGAATT
ATGCAGTGCTGCCATAACCATGAGTGATAACACTGCGGCCAACTTACTTCTGACAACGATCGGAGGACCG
AAGGAGCTAACCGCTTTTTTGCACAACATGGGGGATCATGTAACTCGCCTTGATCGTTGGGAACCGGAGC
TGAATGAAGCCATACCAAACGACGAGCGTGACACCACGATGCCTGTAGCAATGGCAACAACGTTGCGCAA
ACTATTAACTGGCGAACTACTTACTCTAGCTTCCCGGCAACAATTAATAGACTGGATGGAGGCGGATAAA
GTTGCAGGACCACTTCTGCGCTCGGCCCTTCCGGCTGGCTGGTTTATTGCTGATAAATCTGGAGCCGGTG
AGCGTGGGTCTCGCGGTATCATTGCAGCACTGGGGCCAGATGGTAAGCCCTCCCGTATCGTAGTTATCTA
CACGACGGGGAGTCAGGCAACTATGGATGAACGAAATAGACAGATCGCTGAGATAGGTGCCTCACTGATT
AAGCATTGGTAACTGTCAGACCAAGTTTACTCATATATACTTTAGATTGATTTAAAACTTCATTTTTAAT
TTAAAAGGATCTAGGTGAAGATCCTTTTTGATAATCTCATGACCAAAATCCCTTAACGTGAGTTTTCGTT
CCACTGAGCGTCAGACCCCGTAGAAAAGATCAAAGGATCTTCTTGAGATCCTTTTTTTCTGCGCGTAATC
TGCTGCTTGCAAACAAAAAAACCACCGCTACCAGCGGTGGTTTGTTTGCCGGATCAAGAGCTACCAACTC
TTTTTCCGAAGGTAACTGGCTTCAGCAGAGCGCAGATACCAAATACTGTTCTTCTAGTGTAGCCGTAGTT
AGGCCACCACTTCAAGAACTCTGTAGCACCGCCTACATACCTCGCTCTGCTAATCCTGTTACCAGTGGCT
GCTGCCAGTGGCGATAAGTCGTGTCTTACCGGGTTGGACTCAAGACGATAGTTACCGGATAAGGCGCAGC
GGTCGGGCTGAACGGGGGGTTCGTGCACACAGCCCAGCTTGGAGCGAACGACCTACACCGAACTGAGATA
CCTACAGCGTGAGCTATGAGAAAGCGCCACGCTTCCCGAAGGGAGAAAGGCGGACAGGTATCCGGTAAGC
GGCAGGGTCGGAACAGGAGAGCGCACGAGGGAGCTTCCAGGGGGAAACGCCTGGTATCTTTATAGTCCTG
TCGGGTTTCGCCACCTCTGACTTGAGCGTCGATTTTTGTGATGCTCGTCAGGGGGGCGGAGCCTATGGAA
AAACGCCAGCAACGCGGCCTTTTTACGGTTCCTGGCCTTTTGCTGG
